>Addgene plasmid #12396 | ACY | depositor partial sequence | sequence record 7301 | Author sequence
ATGAAAGAAACCGCTGCTGCTAAATTCGAACGCCAGCACATGGACAGCCCAGATCTGGGTTCCCCGACCG
GGGACTCGTACATTCAAGTAAAATGGCAAGTTAAAGGCGATGTTACCGGCAATAATTTTCGTAAAATGGT
AGCGGAATTCGCAGAAGCACTGGGTTTAGTGGGCAAAGTTACATACACTGATAATGGCACTGTCAGCGGC
CAAGTAGAGGGTCCGGCAGAACAGGTGTTAAAATTTCTGGAATGGCTTGCGCGTTCTGGTAGTCCAAATG
CTGACATTAAACAGACGGTATTTACCAACATGACCCGTATTGACCGCCTGACTATGGAAACCTTTAAAAT
CGATGAGGGTTCTCTCGAGCACCACCACCACCACCACTGA
