[The description below was written by a language model from this plasmid's Addgene catalogue record.]
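Description:
ACY is a bacterial expression plasmid built on the pET29b(+) backbone (about 5.4 kb without insert) that carries a roughly 390 bp synthetic gene encoding a computationally redesigned version of acylphosphatase. It confers kanamycin resistance and is listed as high copy. It is maintained in a standard E. coli cloning strain. Protein production requires a host that supplies T7 RNA polymerase, and the record recommends a BL21(DE3)pLysS-type strain for this. No feature table accompanies the record, so the origin of replication and other backbone elements are not itemised.

The insert was not amplified from a natural source. Its sequence was generated with RosettaDesign, and the record refers to the associated publication for the alignment to the wild-type protein rather than listing individual substitutions. The gene was ordered as a commercial synthetic fragment with codon usage optimised for E. coli, then subcloned into pET29b(+) by restriction enzyme cloning. Transcription is driven by the T7 promoter. A 6xHis tag is fused to the C terminus of the designed protein, which allows purification by immobilised metal affinity chromatography.

The plasmid comes from a large-scale test of computational protein design in which nine globular proteins were completely redesigned and their folding and stability examined. ACY is therefore suited to recombinant overexpression and purification of the redesigned acylphosphatase for biophysical characterisation and comparison with the natural protein.
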