Addgene plasmid #12396: ACY
Depositing lab: David Baker. Depositing organization: University of Washington. Publication: A large scale test of computational protein design: folding and stability of nine completely redesigned globular proteins. Dantas G, Kuhlman B, Callender D, Wong M, Baker D. J Mol Biol. 2003 Sep 12. 332(2):449-60. 10.1016/S0022-2836(03)00888-X PubMed 12948494.
Backbone
  Vector backbone: pet29 b(+)
  Backbone size w/o insert (bp): 5371
  Vector type: Bacterial Expression
Growth in bacteria
  Bacterial resistance: Kanamycin, 50 μg/mL
  Growth temperature: 37°C
  Growth strain: DH5alpha
  Growth instructions: Plasmids are provided in DH5 alpha, but for protein expression, BL21(DE3)pLysS is recommended.
  Copy number: High Copy
Gene/Insert
  Gene/Insert name: ACY (alt name: acylphophatase)
  Insert size (bp): 390
  Mutation: RosettaDesign was used to design sequences. Alignment to wild-type can be seen in the article.
  Tag / fusion protein: 6xHis (C terminal on insert)
  Cloning method: Restriction Enzyme
  Sequencing primers: 5′ T7
Terms and licenses: Academic/Nonprofit Terms; Industry Terms: Not Available to Industry
Depositor comments: A synthetic gene which placed the sequence under the control of the T7 promoter, a C-terminal 6X His tag, and codon usage optimized for Escherichia coli was obtained from BlueHeron Biotechnologies. The gene was then subcloned into the pet29 b(+) vector from Novagen.
How to cite: ACY was a gift from David Baker (Addgene plasmid # 12396 ; http://n2t.net/addgene:12396 ; RRID:Addgene_12396)
